Addgene plasmid #155530: DDX56
Purpose: For use in RBP tethering screen
Depositing lab: Eugene Yeo. Depositing organization: University of California, San Diego (UCSD). Publication: Large-scale tethered function assays identify factors that regulate mRNA stability and translation. Luo EC, Nathanson JL, Tan FE, Schwartz JL, Schmok JC, Shankar A, Markmiller S, Yee BA, Sathe S, Pratt GA, Scaletta DB, Ha Y, Hill DE, Aigner S, Yeo GW. Nat Struct Mol Biol. 2020 Oct;27(10):989-1000. doi: 10.1038/s41594-020-0477-6. Epub 2020 Aug 17. PubMed 32807991.
Backbone
  Vector backbone: E2.pEF5-DEST-FL-V5-MCP
  Backbone size w/o insert (bp): 7357
  Vector type: Mammalian Expression
Growth in bacteria
  Bacterial resistance: Ampicillin, 100 μg/mL
  Growth temperature: 37°C
  Growth strain: DH5alpha
  Copy number: High Copy
Gene/Insert
  Gene/Insert name: DDX56 (alt name: Accession: BC001235)
  Species: H. sapiens (human)
  Insert size (bp): 1644
  Mutation: none
  Entrez Gene: DDX56 (a.k.a. DDX21, DDX26, NOH61)
  Promoter: EF-1a
  Tag / fusion protein: V5-MCP (C terminal on backbone)
  Cloning method: Gateway Cloning
  Sequencing primers: 5′ TAATACGACTCACTATAGGG; 3′ gctcgagtctagagggc
Resource information
  A portion of this plasmid was derived from a plasmid made by: DNASU Plasmid Repository Center for Personalized Diagnostics Biodesign Institute
Terms and licenses: Academic/Nonprofit Terms; Industry Terms: Not Available to Industry
How to cite: DDX56 was a gift from Eugene Yeo (Addgene plasmid # 155530 ; http://n2t.net/addgene:155530 ; RRID:Addgene_155530)
