[The description below was written by a language model from this plasmid's Addgene catalogue record and pLannotate feature annotations shown in this document.]
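Description:
DDX56 is a mammalian expression plasmid built by Gateway recombination of the human DDX56 open reading frame (a DEAD-box helicase with ATPase activity, implicated in late maturation of pre-60S ribosomal particles) into the destination vector E2.pEF5-DEST-FL-V5-MCP. The unmutated coding sequence, about 1.6 kb, sits between attB1 and attB2 sites downstream of the strong constitutive EF-1α promoter. It is annotated upstream of a backbone-encoded C-terminal V5 epitope tag and the bacteriophage MS2 coat protein (MCP), and the unit is terminated by the bovine growth hormone polyadenylation signal. A T7 promoter lies just upstream of the attB1 site. In E. coli the plasmid is maintained at high copy from a ColE1/pUC-type origin and selected with ampicillin through the β-lactamase gene.

MCP binds a specific MS2 RNA stem-loop, so the fusion protein can be recruited to any transcript carrying such hairpins. This is the basis of a tethered function assay, in which an RNA-binding protein is artificially placed on a reporter mRNA to test its effect on that transcript. The record gives the purpose as an RBP tethering screen aimed at factors that regulate mRNA stability and translation, and V5 allows detection of the fusion. The reporter itself is not part of this plasmid.

The feature table also shows an FRT site directly upstream of a hygromycin resistance gene followed by an SV40 polyadenylation signal, with no complete promoter annotated in front of it. This layout is typical of vectors designed for FLP-mediated integration at a genomic FRT site, although the record does not state that it was used this way. The remaining annotations are short fragments (CMV enhancer, SV40 promoter, f1 ori, ble, lacI), apparently backbone remnants.
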