Features (pLannotate 1.2.2; 24 found; start..end, strand, type, name):
      9..27      +  enhancer       CMV enhancer (fragment): human cytomegalovirus immediate early enhancer
     52..118     +  CDS            small t antigen (fragment): SV40 (simian virus 40) small t antigen
    125..1303    +  promoter       EF-1α promoter: strong constitutive promoter for human elongation factor EF-1α
   1320..1338    +  promoter       T7 promoter: promoter for bacteriophage T7 RNA polymerase
   1417..1441    +  protein_bind   attB1: mutant version of attB; recombination site for the Gateway® BP reaction BP Clonase™
   1447..3087    +  CDS            DDX56: DDX56_HUMAN - Also known as DDX21, NOH61. Experimental evidence at protein level: Swiss-Prot protein existence level 1. May play a role in later stages of the processing of the pre- ribosomal particles leading to mature 60S ribosomal subunits. Has intrinsic ATPase activity. From Homo sapiens (Human).
   3092..3116    -  protein_bind   attB2: mutant version of attB; recombination site for the Gateway® BP reaction BP Clonase™
   3241..3282    +  CDS            V5 tag: epitope tag from simian virus 5
   3295..3681    +  CDS            MS2: bacteriophage MS2 coat protein binds to a specific stem-loop structure in the viral RNA (Peabody, 1993)
   3743..3967    +  polyA_signal   bGH poly(A) signal: bovine growth hormone polyadenylation signal
   3971..3992    +  promoter       SV40 promoter (fragment): SV40 enhancer and early promoter
   4013..4246    +  rep_origin     f1 ori (fragment) (sequence partly withheld): f1 bacteriophage origin of replication; arrow indicates direction of (+) strand synthesis
   4251..4298    +  protein_bind   FRT: FLP-mediated recombination occurs in the 8-bp core sequence TCTAGAAA (Turan and Bode, 2011). FLP recombinase from the Saccharomyces cerevisiae 2μ plasmid
   4306..5328    +  CDS            HygR: aminoglycoside phosphotransferase from E. coli; aph(4)-Ia; confers resistance to hygromycin
   5338..5463    +  CDS            ble (fragment): BLE_KLEPN - Experimental evidence at protein level: Swiss-Prot protein existence level 1. Binding protein with a strong affinity to the bleomycin family of antibiotics. Binds to CL990; an antimitotic-antibiotic compound. From Klebsiella pneumoniae.
   5458..5579    +  polyA_signal   SV40 poly(A) signal: SV40 polyadenylation signal
   5652..5668    -  protein_bind   lac operator: The lac repressor binds to the lac operator to inhibit transcription in E. coli. This inhibition can be relieved by adding lactose or isopropyl-β-D-thiogalactopyranoside (IPTG). lac repressor encoded by lacI
   5676..5706    -  promoter       lac promoter: promoter for the E. coli lac operon
   5721..5742    -  protein_bind   CAP binding site: CAP binding activates transcription in the presence of cAMP. E. coli catabolite activator protein
   5755..5847    -  CDS            lacI (fragment): lac repressor; lacI; The lac repressor binds to the lac operator to inhibit transcription in E. coli. This inhibition can be relieved by adding lactose or isopropyl-β-D-thiogalactopyranoside (IPTG).
   6030..6618    -  rep_origin     ori: high-copy-number ColE1/pMB1/pBR322/pUC origin of replication
   6789..7649    -  CDS            AmpR: β-lactamase; bla; confers resistance to ampicillin, carbenicillin, and related antibiotics
   7650..7754    -  promoter       AmpR promoter: bla
   7813..7865    -  misc_feature   bom (fragment): basis of mobility region from pBR322
>Addgene plasmid #155530 | DDX56 | addgene full sequence | sequence record 376740 | Addgene NGS Result
TACGCGTTGACATTGATTATTGACTAGGCTTTTGCAAAAAGCTTTGCAAAGATGGATAAAGTTTTAAACA
GAGAGGAATCTTTGCAGCTAATGGACCTTCTAGGTCTTGAAAGGAGTGGGAATTGGCTCCGGTGCCCGTC
AGTGGGCAGAGCGCACATCGCCCACAGTCCCCGAGAAGTTGGGGGGAGGGGTCGGCAATTGAACCGGTGC
CTAGAGAAGGTGGCGCGGGGTAAACTGGGAAAGTGATGTCGTGTACTGGCTCCGCCTTTTTCCCGAGGGT
GGGGGAGAACCGTATATAAGTGCAGTAGTCGCCGTGAACGTTCTTTTTCGCAACGGGTTTGCCGCCAGAA
CACAGGTAAGTGCCGTGTGTGGTTCCCGCGGGCCTGGCCTCTTTACGGGTTATGGCCCTTGCGTGCCTTG
AATTACTTCCACCTGGCTGCAGTACGTGATTCTTGATCCCGAGCTTCGGGTTGGAAGTGGGTGGGAGAGT
TCGAGGCCTTGCGCTTAAGGAGCCCCTTCGCCTCGTGCTTGAGTTGAGGCCTGGCCTGGGCGCTGGGGCC
GCCGCGTGCGAATCTGGTGGCACCTTCGCGCCTGTCTCGCTGCTTTCGATAAGTCTCTAGCCATTTAAAA
TTTTTGATGACCTGCTGCGACGCTTTTTTTCTGGCAAGATAGTCTTGTAAATGCGGGCCAAGATCTGCAC
ACTGGTATTTCGGTTTTTGGGGCCGCGGGCGGCGACGGGGCCCGTGCGTCCCAGCGCACATGTTCGGCGA
GGCGGGGCCTGCGAGCGCGGCCACCGAGAATCGGACGGGGGTAGTCTCAAGCTGGCCGGCCTGCTCTGGT
GCCTGGCCTCGCGCCGCCGTGTATCGCCCCGCCCTGGGCGGCAAGGCTGGCCCGGTCGGCACCAGTTGCG
TGAGCGGAAAGATGGCCGCTTCCCGGCCCTGCTGCAGGGAGCTCAAAATGGAGGACGCGGCGCTCGGGAG
AGCGGGCGGGTGAGTCACCCACACAAAGGAAAAGGGCCTTTCCGTCCTCAGCCGTCGCTTCATGTGACTC
CACGGAGTACCGGGCGCCGTCCAGGCACCTCGATTAGTTCTCGAGCTTTTGGAGTACGTCGTCTTTAGGT
TGGGGGGAGGGGTTTTATGCGATGGAGTTTCCCCACACTGAGTGGGTGGAGACTGAAGTTAGGCCAGCTT
GGCACTTGATGTAATTCTCCTTGGAATTTGCCCTTTTTGAGTTTGGATCTTGGTTCATTCTCAAGCCTCA
GACAGTGGTTCAAAGTTTTTTTCTTCCATTTCAGGTGTCGTGAGGAATTAGCTTGGTACTAATACGACTC
ACTATAGGGAGACCCAAGCTGGCTAGGTAAGCTTGGTACCGAGCTCGGATCCACTAGTCCAGTGTGGTGG
AATTCTGCAGATATCAACAAGTTTGTACAAAAAAGCAGGCTCCACCATGGAGGACTCTGAAGCACTGGGC
TTCGAACACATGGGCCTCGATCCCCGGCTCCTTCAGGCTGTCACCGATCTGGGCTGGTCGCGACCTACGC
TGATCCAGGAGAAGGCCATCCCACTGGCCCTAGAAGGGAAGGACCTCCTGGCTCGGGCCCGCACGGGCTC
CGGGAAGACGGCCGCTTATGCTATTCCGATGCTGCAGCTGTTGCTCCATAGGAAGGCGACAGGTCCGGTG
GTAGAACAGGCAGTGAGAGGCCTTGTTCTTGTTCCTACCAAGGAGCTGGCACGGCAAGCACAGTCCATGA
TTCAGCAGCTGGCTACCTACTGTGCTCGGGATGTCCGAGTGGCCAATGTCTCAGCTGCTGAAGACTCAGT
CTCTCAGAGAGCTGTGCTGATGGAGAAGCCAGATGTGGTAGTAGGGACCCCATCTCGCATATTAAGCCAC
TTGCAGCAAGACAGCCTGAAACTTCGTGACTCCCTGGAGCTTTTGGTGGTGGACGAAGCTGACCTTCTTT
TTTCCTTTGGCTTTGAAGAAGAGCTCAAGAGTCTCCTCTGTCACTTGCCCCGGATTTACCAGGCTTTTCT
CATGTCAGCTACTTTTAACGAGGACGTACAAGCACTCAAGGAGCTGATATTACATAACCCGGTTACCCTT
AAGTTACAGGAGTCCCAGCTGCCTGGGCCAGACCAGTTACAGCAGTTTCAGGTGGTCTGTGAGACTGAGG
AAGACAAATTCCTCCTGCTGTATGCCCTGCTCAAGCTGTCATTGATTCGGGGCAAGTCTCTGCTCTTTGT
CAACACTCTAGAACGGAGTTACCGGCTACGCCTGTTCTTGGAACAGTTCAGCATCCCCACCTGTGTGCTC
AATGGAGAGCTTCCACTGCGCTCCAGGTGCCACATCATCTCACAGTTCAACCAAGGCTTCTACGACTGTG
TCATAGCAACTGATGCTGAAGTCCTGGGGGCCCCAGTCAAGGGCAAGCGTCGGGGCCGAGGGCCCAAAGG
GGACAAGGCCTCTGATCCGGAAGCAGGTGTGGCCCGGGGCATAGACTTCCACCATGTGTCTGCTGTGCTC
AACTTTGATCTTCCCCCAACCCCTGAGGCCTACATCCATCGAGCTGGCAGGACAGCACGCGCTAACAACC
CAGGCATAGTCTTAACCTTTGTGCTTCCCACGGAGCAGTTCCACTTAGGCAAGATTGAGGAGCTTCTCAG
TGGAGAGAACAGGGGCCCCATTCTGCTCCCCTACCAGTTCCGGATGGAGGAGATCGAGGGCTTCCGCTAT
CGCTGCAGGGATGCCATGCGCTCAGTGACTAAGCAGGCCATTCGGGAGGCAAGATTGAAGGAGATCAAGG
AAGAGCTTCTGCATTCTGAGAAGCTTAAGACATACTTTGAAGACAACCCTAGGGACCTCCAGCTGCTGCG
GCATGACCTACCTTTGCACCCCGCAGTGGTGAAGCCCCACCTGGGCCATGTTCCTGACTACCTGGTTCCT
CCTGCTCTCCGTGGCCTGGTACGCCCTCACAAGAAGCGGAAGAAGCTGTCTTCCTCTTGTAGGAAGGCCA
AGAGAGCAAAGTCCCAGAACCCACTGCGCAGCTTCAAGCACAAAGGAAAGAAATTCAGACCCACAGCCAA
GCCCTCCTTGGACCCAGCTTTCTTGTACAAAGTGGTTGATATCCAGCACAGTGGCGGCCGCTCGAGTCTA
GAGGGCCCGCGGTTCGAAACCAGCGGAGGCGGCGGAAGCGGGGGAGGAGGCAGCGGCGGAGGCGGCAGCG
GGGGCGGCGGAAGCGCTACCGGTAAGCCTATCCCTAACCCTCTCCTCGGTCTCGATTCTACGCGTACCGG
TATGGCTTCTAACTTTACTCAGTTCGTTCTCGTCGACAATGGCGGAACTGGCGACGTGACTGTCGCCCCA
AGCAACTTCGCTAACGGGGTCGCTGAATGGATCAGCTCTAACTCGCGATCACAGGCTTACAAAGTAACCT
GTAGCGTTCGTCAGAGCTCTGCGCAGAATCGCAAATACACCATCAAAGTCGAGGTGCCTAAAGTGGCAAC
CCAGACTGTTGGTGGTGAAGAGCTTCCTGTAGCCGGATGGAGATCTTACTTAAATATGGAACTAACCATT
CCAATTTTCGCCACGAATTCCGACTGCGAGCTTATTGTTAAGGCAATGCAAGGTCTCCTAAAAGATGGAA
ACCCGATTCCCTCGGCCATCGCGGCCAACTCCGGCATCTACGGAGGTGGAGGTGGATCTCGTACGGGTTA
GTAATGAGTTTAAACCCGCTGATCAGCCTCGACTGTGCCTTCTAGTTGCCAGCCATCTGTTGTTTGCCCC
TCCCCCGTGCCTTCCTTGACCCTGGAAGGTGCCACTCCCACTGTCCTTTCCTAATAAAATGAGGAAATTG
CATCGCATTGTCTGAGTAGGTGTCATTCTATTCTGGGGGGTGGGGTGGGGCAGGACAGCAAGGGGGAGGA
TTGGGAAGACAATAGCAGGCATGCTGGGGATGCGGTGGGCTCTATGGCTTCTGAGGCGGAAAGAACCAGC
TGGGGCTCTAGGGGGTATCCCC
[124 nt withheld, positions 4013-4136]
C
[91 nt withheld, positions 4138-4228]
AGGGTGATGGTTCACGTACCTAGAAGTTCCTATTCCGAAGTTCCTATTCTCTAGAAAGTATAGGAACTTC
CTTGGCCAAAAAGCCTGAACTCACCGCGACGTCTGTCGAGAAGTTTCTGATCGAAAAGTTCGACAGCGTC
TCCGACCTGATGCAGCTCTCGGAGGGCGAAGAATCTCGTGCTTTCAGCTTCGATGTAGGAGGGCGTGGAT
ATGTCCTGCGGGTAAATAGCTGCGCCGATGGTTTCTACAAAGATCGTTATGTTTATCGGCACTTTGCATC
GGCCGCGCTCCCGATTCCGGAAGTGCTTGACATTGGGGAATTCAGCGAGAGCCTGACCTATTGCATCTCC
CGCCGTGCACAGGGTGTCACGTTGCAAGACCTGCCTGAAACCGAACTGCCCGCTGTTCTGCAGCCGGTCG
CGGAGGCCATGGATGCGATCGCTGCGGCCGATCTTAGCCAGACGAGCGGGTTCGGCCCATTCGGACCGCA
AGGAATCGGTCAATACACTACATGGCGTGATTTCATATGCGCGATTGCTGATCCCCATGTGTATCACTGG
CAAACTGTGATGGACGACACCGTCAGTGCGTCCGTCGCGCAGGCTCTCGATGAGCTGATGCTTTGGGCCG
AGGACTGCCCCGAAGTCCGGCACCTCGTGCACGCGGATTTCGGCTCCAACAATGTCCTGACGGACAATGG
CCGCATAACAGCGGTCATTGACTGGAGCGAGGCGATGTTCGGGGATTCCCAATACGAGGTCGCCAACATC
TTCTTCTGGAGGCCGTGGTTGGCTTGTATGGAGCAGCAGACGCGCTACTTCGAGCGGAGGCATCCGGAGC
TTGCAGGATCGCCGCGGCTCCGGGCGTATATGCTCCGCATTGGTCTTGACCAACTCTATCAGAGCTTGGT
TGACGGCAATTTCGATGATGCAGCTTGGGCGCAGGGTCGATGCGACGCAATCGTCCGATCCGGAGCCGGG
ACTGTCGGGCGTACACAAATCGCCCGCAGAAGCGCGGCCGTCTGGACCGATGGCTGTGTAGAAGTACTCG
CCGATAGTGGAAACCGACGCCCCAGCACTCGTCCGAGGGCAAAGGAATAGCACGTACTACGAGATTTCGA
TTCCACCGCCGCCTTCTATGAAAGGTTGGGCTTCGGAATCGTTTTCCGGGACGCCGGCTGGATGATCCTC
CAGCGCGGGGATCTCATGCTGGAGTTCTTCGCCCACCCCAACTTGTTTATTGCAGCTTATAATGGTTACA
AATAAAGCAATAGCATCACAAATTTCACAAATAAAGCATTTTTTTCACTGCATTCTAGTTGTGGTTTGTC
CAAACTCATCAATGTATCTTATCATGTCTGTATACCGTCGACCTCTAGCTAGAGCTTGGCGTAATCATGG
TCATAGCTGTTTCCTGTGTGAAATTGTTATCCGCTCACAATTCCACACAACATACGAGCCGGAAGCATAA
AGTGTAAAGCCTGGGGTGCCTAATGAGTGAGCTAACTCACATTAATTGCGTTGCGCTCACTGCCCGCTTT
CCAGTCGGGAAACCTGTCGTGCCAGCTGCATTAATGAATCGGCCAACGCGCGGGGAGAGGCGGTTTGCGT
ATTGGGCGCTCTTCCGCTTCCTCGCTCACTGACTCGCTGCGCTCGGTCGTTCGGCTGCGGCGAGCGGTAT
CAGCTCACTCAAAGGCGGTAATACGGTTATCCACAGAATCAGGGGATAACGCAGGAAAGAACATGTGAGC
AAAAGGCCAGCAAAAGGCCAGGAACCGTAAAAAGGCCGCGTTGCTGGCGTTTTTCCATAGGCTCCGCCCC
CCTGACGAGCATCACAAAAATCGACGCTCAAGTCAGAGGTGGCGAAACCCGACAGGACTATAAAGATACC
AGGCGTTTCCCCCTGGAAGCTCCCTCGTGCGCTCTCCTGTTCCGACCCTGCCGCTTACCGGATACCTGTC
CGCCTTTCTCCCTTCGGGAAGCGTGGCGCTTTCTCATAGCTCACGCTGTAGGTATCTCAGTTCGGTGTAG
GTCGTTCGCTCCAAGCTGGGCTGTGTGCACGAACCCCCCGTTCAGCCCGACCGCTGCGCCTTATCCGGTA
ACTATCGTCTTGAGTCCAACCCGGTAAGACACGACTTATCGCCACTGGCAGCAGCCACTGGTAACAGGAT
TAGCAGAGCGAGGTATGTAGGCGGTGCTACAGAGTTCTTGAAGTGGTGGCCTAACTACGGCTACACTAGA
AGAACAGTATTTGGTATCTGCGCTCTGCTGAAGCCAGTTACCTTCGGAAAAAGAGTTGGTAGCTCTTGAT
CCGGCAAACAAACCACCGCTGGTAGCGGTGGTTTTTTTGTTTGCAAGCAGCAGATTACGCGCAGAAAAAA
AGGATCTCAAGAAGATCCTTTGATCTTTTCTACGGGGTCTGACGCTCAGTGGAACGAAAACTCACGTTAA
GGGATTTTGGTCATGAGATTATCAAAAAGGATCTTCACCTAGATCCTTTTAAATTAAAAATGAAGTTTTA
AATCAATCTAAAGTATATATGAGTAAACTTGGTCTGACAGTTACCAATGCTTAATCAGTGAGGCACCTAT
CTCAGCGATCTGTCTATTTCGTTCATCCATAGTTGCCTGACTCCCCGTCGTGTAGATAACTACGATACGG
GAGGGCTTACCATCTGGCCCCAGTGCTGCAATGATACCGCGAGACCCACGCTCACCGGCTCCAGATTTAT
CAGCAATAAACCAGCCAGCCGGAAGGGCCGAGCGCAGAAGTGGTCCTGCAACTTTATCCGCCTCCATCCA
GTCTATTAATTGTTGCCGGGAAGCTAGAGTAAGTAGTTCGCCAGTTAATAGTTTGCGCAACGTTGTTGCC
ATTGCTACAGGCATCGTGGTGTCACGCTCGTCGTTTGGTATGGCTTCATTCAGCTCCGGTTCCCAACGAT
CAAGGCGAGTTACATGATCCCCCATGTTGTGCAAAAAAGCGGTTAGCTCCTTCGGTCCTCCGATCGTTGT
CAGAAGTAAGTTGGCCGCAGTGTTATCACTCATGGTTATGGCAGCACTGCATAATTCTCTTACTGTCATG
CCATCCGTAAGATGCTTTTCTGTGACTGGTGAGTACTCAACCAAGTCATTCTGAGAATAGTGTATGCGGC
GACCGAGTTGCTCTTGCCCGGCGTCAATACGGGATAATACCGCGCCACATAGCAGAACTTTAAAAGTGCT
CATCATTGGAAAACGTTCTTCGGGGCGAAAACTCTCAAGGATCTTACCGCTGTTGAGATCCAGTTCGATG
TAACCCACTCGTGCACCCAACTGATCTTCAGCATCTTTTACTTTCACCAGCGTTTCTGGGTGAGCAAAAA
CAGGAAGGCAAAATGCCGCAAAAAAGGGAATAAGGGCGACACGGAAATGTTGAATACTCATACTCTTCCT
TTTTCAATATTATTGAAGCATTTATCAGGGTTATTGTCTCATGAGCGGATACATATTTGAATGTATTTAG
AAAAATAAACAAATAGGGGTTCCGCGCACATTTCCCCGAAAAGTGCCACCTGACGTCGACGGATCGGGAG
ATCTCCCGATCCCCTATGGTGCACTCTCAGTACAATCTGCTCTGATGCCGCATAGTTAAGCCAGTATCTG
CTCCCTGCTTGTGTGTTGGAGGTCGCTGAGTAGTGCGCGAGCAAAATTTAAGCTACAACAAGGCAAGGCT
TGACCGACAATTGCATGAAGAATCTGCTTAGGGTTAGGCGTTTTGCGCTGCTTCGCGATGTACGGGCCAG
ATA
