>Addgene plasmid #155530 | DDX56 | depositor partial sequence | sequence record 300934 | Insert Sequence
ATGGAGGACTCTGAAGCACTGGGCTTCGAACACATGGGCCTCGATCCCCGGCTCCTTCAGGCTGTCACCG
ATCTGGGCTGGTCGCGACCTACGCTGATCCAGGAGAAGGCCATCCCACTGGCCCTAGAAGGGAAGGACCT
CCTGGCTCGGGCCCGCACGGGCTCCGGGAAGACGGCCGCTTATGCTATTCCGATGCTGCAGCTGTTGCTC
CATAGGAAGGCGACAGGTCCGGTGGTAGAACAGGCAGTGAGAGGCCTTGTTCTTGTTCCTACCAAGGAGC
TGGCACGGCAAGCACAGTCCATGATTCAGCAGCTGGCTACCTACTGTGCTCGGGATGTCCGAGTGGCCAA
TGTCTCAGCTGCTGAAGACTCAGTCTCTCAGAGAGCTGTGCTGATGGAGAAGCCAGATGTGGTAGTAGGG
ACCCCATCTCGCATATTAAGCCACTTGCAGCAAGACAGCCTGAAACTTCGTGACTCCCTGGAGCTTTTGG
TGGTGGACGAAGCTGACCTTCTTTTTTCCTTTGGCTTTGAAGAAGAGCTCAAGAGTCTCCTCTGTCACTT
GCCCCGGATTTACCAGGCTTTTCTCATGTCAGCTACTTTTAACGAGGACGTACAAGCACTCAAGGAGCTG
ATATTACATAACCCGGTTACCCTTAAGTTACAGGAGTCCCAGCTGCCTGGGCCAGACCAGTTACAGCAGT
TTCAGGTGGTCTGTGAGACTGAGGAAGACAAATTCCTCCTGCTGTATGCCCTGCTCAAGCTGTCATTGAT
TCGGGGCAAGTCTCTGCTCTTTGTCAACACTCTAGAACGGAGTTACCGGCTACGCCTGTTCTTGGAACAG
TTCAGCATCCCCACCTGTGTGCTCAATGGAGAGCTTCCACTGCGCTCCAGGTGCCACATCATCTCACAGT
TCAACCAAGGCTTCTACGACTGTGTCATAGCAACTGATGCTGAAGTCCTGGGGGCCCCAGTCAAGGGCAA
GCGTCGGGGCCGAGGGCCCAAAGGGGACAAGGCCTCTGATCCGGAAGCAGGTGTGGCCCGGGGCATAGAC
TTCCACCATGTGTCTGCTGTGCTCAACTTTGATCTTCCCCCAACCCCTGAGGCCTACATCCATCGAGCTG
GCAGGACAGCACGCGCTAACAACCCAGGCATAGTCTTAACCTTTGTGCTTCCCACGGAGCAGTTCCACTT
AGGCAAGATTGAGGAGCTTCTCAGTGGAGAGAACAGGGGCCCCATTCTGCTCCCCTACCAGTTCCGGATG
GAGGAGATCGAGGGCTTCCGCTATCGCTGCAGGGATGCCATGCGCTCAGTGACTAAGCAGGCCATTCGGG
AGGCAAGATTGAAGGAGATCAAGGAAGAGCTTCTGCATTCTGAGAAGCTTAAGACATACTTTGAAGACAA
CCCTAGGGACCTCCAGCTGCTGCGGCATGACCTACCTTTGCACCCCGCAGTGGTGAAGCCCCACCTGGGC
CATGTTCCTGACTACCTGGTTCCTCCTGCTCTCCGTGGCCTGGTACGCCCTCACAAGAAGCGGAAGAAGC
TGTCTTCCTCTTGTAGGAAGGCCAAGAGAGCAAAGTCCCAGAACCCACTGCGCAGCTTCAAGCACAAAGG
AAAGAAATTCAGACCCACAGCCAAGCCCTCCTTG
